Addgene plasmid #185907: pHPSE-P6
Purpose: Engineered Human Heparanase mutant for e.coli expression
Depositing lab: Colin Jackson. Depositing organization: Australian National University. Publication: Computational design and experimental characterisation of a stable human heparanase variant. Whitefield C, Hong N, Mitchell JA, Jackson CJ. RSC Chem Biol. 2022 Feb 15;3(3):341-349. doi: 10.1039/d1cb00239b. eCollection 2022 Mar 9. PubMed 35382258.
Backbone
  Vector backbone: pETDuet-1
  Backbone manufacturer: Novagen
  Backbone size w/o insert (bp): 5420
  Total vector size (bp): 6737
  Vector type: Bacterial Expression
Growth in bacteria
  Bacterial resistance: Ampicillin, 100 μg/mL
  Growth temperature: 37°C
  Growth strain: DH5alpha
  Growth instructions: induce with 0.05 mM IPTG at an OD of 0.6-1.5. Spin down after 3 hours post induction
  Copy number: Unknown
Gene/Insert 1
  Gene/Insert name: HPSE1 (alt name: HPSE-8 kDa subunit)
  Species: H. sapiens (human)
  Insert size (bp): 207
  Entrez Gene: HPSE (a.k.a. HPA, HPA1, HPR1, HPSE1, HSE1)
  Promoter: T7
  Tag / fusion protein: His-tag (N terminal on backbone)
  Cloning method: Restriction Enzyme; 5′ cloning site BamHI (not destroyed); 3′ cloning site NotI (not destroyed)
  Sequencing primers: 5′ atgcgtccggcgtaga; 3′ gattatgcggccgtgtacaa
Gene/Insert 2
  Gene/Insert name: HPSE1 (alt name: HPSE-50kDa subunit)
  Species: H. sapiens (human), Synthetic
  Insert size (bp): 1166
  Entrez Gene: HPSE (a.k.a. HPA, HPA1, HPR1, HPSE1, HSE1)
  Promoter: T7
  Cloning method: Restriction Enzyme; 5′ cloning site NdeI (not destroyed); 3′ cloning site XhoI (not destroyed)
  Sequencing primers: 5′ ttgtacacggccgcataatc; 3′ gctagttattgctcagcgg
Terms and licenses: Academic/Nonprofit Terms; Industry Terms: Not Available to Industry
How to cite: pHPSE-P6 was a gift from Colin Jackson (Addgene plasmid # 185907 ; http://n2t.net/addgene:185907 ; RRID:Addgene_185907)
