[The description below was written by a language model from this plasmid's Addgene catalogue record and pLannotate feature annotations shown in this document.]
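Description:
pHPSE-P6 is a bacterial expression plasmid built on the Novagen pETDuet-1 backbone (about 6.7 kb in total) for producing an engineered, stabilised variant of human heparanase (HPSE) in E. coli. Heparanase is an endoglycosidase that cleaves heparan sulfate chains from proteoglycans, and the mature enzyme is a heterodimer of an 8 kDa and a 50 kDa subunit. The Duet design suits this arrangement because it carries two separate expression cassettes. In the first, a T7 promoter with a lac operator and a T7 gene 10 ribosome binding site drives the 8 kDa subunit, cloned between BamHI and NotI and recorded as carrying the backbone's N-terminal His-tag, although the feature table does not annotate the tag separately. In the second, another T7 promoter/lac operator pair drives the 50 kDa subunit, inserted between NdeI and XhoI and listed as partly synthetic, consistent with it bearing designed mutations. The record does not list the individual substitutions. An S-tag fragment lies downstream of the second insert as a backbone remnant; whether it is translated is not stated. A single T7 terminator follows both cassettes.

The plasmid replicates from a ColE1/pBR322-type origin accompanied by rop and the bom region, and is selected through the AmpR β-lactamase gene. An f1 origin is also present. A plasmid-borne lacI gene supplies repressor to keep both T7lac promoters off until IPTG is added, so expression requires a host providing T7 RNA polymerase. Short tetracycline-resistance fragments are non-functional pBR322 remnants. The construct is intended for co-expression and purification of the two subunits as a stable recombinant heparanase for biochemical characterisation.
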