Features (pLannotate 1.2.2; 22 found; start..end, strand, type, name):
      3..27      +  protein_bind   lac operator: The lac repressor binds to the lac operator to inhibit transcription in E. coli. This inhibition can be relieved by adding lactose or isopropyl-β-D-thiogalactopyranoside (IPTG). lac repressor encoded by lacI
     42..64      +  RBS            RBS: efficient ribosome binding site from bacteriophage T7 gene 10 (Olins and Rangwala, 1989)
    122..346     +  CDS            HPSE (fragment) (sequence partly withheld): HPSE_HUMAN - Also known as HEP, HPA, HPA1, HPR1, HPSE1, HSE1. Experimental evidence at protein level: Swiss-Prot protein existence level 1. Endoglycosidase that cleaves heparan sulfate proteoglycans (HSPGs) into heparan sulfate side chains and core proteoglycans. Participates in extracellular matrix (ECM) degradation and remodeling. Selectively cleaves the linkage between a glucuronic acid unit and an N-sulfo glucosamine unit carrying either a 3-O-sulfo or a 6-O-sulfo group. Can also cleave the linkage between a glucuronic acid unit and an N-sulfo glucosamine unit carrying a 2-O-sulfo group, b
    421..439     +  promoter       T7 promoter: promoter for bacteriophage T7 RNA polymerase
    440..464     +  protein_bind   lac operator: The lac repressor binds to the lac operator to inhibit transcription in E. coli. This inhibition can be relieved by adding lactose or isopropyl-β-D-thiogalactopyranoside (IPTG). lac repressor encoded by lacI
    504..1667    +  CDS            HPSE (fragment) (sequence partly withheld): HPSE_HUMAN - Also known as HEP, HPA, HPA1, HPR1, HPSE1, HSE1. Experimental evidence at protein level: Swiss-Prot protein existence level 1. Endoglycosidase that cleaves heparan sulfate proteoglycans (HSPGs) into heparan sulfate side chains and core proteoglycans. Participates in extracellular matrix (ECM) degradation and remodeling. Selectively cleaves the linkage between a glucuronic acid unit and an N-sulfo glucosamine unit carrying either a 3-O-sulfo or a 6-O-sulfo group. Can also cleave the linkage between a glucuronic acid unit and an N-sulfo glucosamine unit carrying a 2-O-sulfo group, b
   1686..1727    +  CDS            S-Tag (fragment): affinity and epitope tag derived from pancreatic ribonuclease A
   1757..1774    +  CDS            SET1 (fragment): solubility-enhancement tag derived from T7 phage gene 10B
   1782..1829    +  terminator     T7 terminator: transcription terminator for bacteriophage T7 RNA polymerase
   1866..2321    +  rep_origin     f1 ori (sequence partly withheld): f1 bacteriophage origin of replication; arrow indicates direction of (+) strand synthesis
   2436..3296    -  CDS            AmpR: β-lactamase; bla; confers resistance to ampicillin, carbenicillin, and related antibiotics
   3297..3389    -  promoter       AmpR promoter: bla
   3470..4058    +  rep_origin     ori: high-copy-number ColE1/pMB1/pBR322/pUC origin of replication
   4244..4383    -  misc_feature   bom: basis of mobility region from pBR322
   4485..4676    -  CDS            rop: Rop protein, which maintains plasmids at low copy number; rop
   4693..5073    +  CDS            YPB1_ECOLX: Protein predicted: Swiss-Prot protein existence level 4. From Escherichia coli.
   5135..5199    -  CDS            TcR (fragment): tetracycline efflux protein; tet; confers resistance to tetracycline
   5214..5235    -  protein_bind   CAP binding site: CAP binding activates transcription in the presence of cAMP. E. coli catabolite activator protein
   5248..6330    -  CDS            lacI: lac repressor; lacI; The lac repressor binds to the lac operator to inhibit transcription in E. coli. This inhibition can be relieved by adding lactose or isopropyl-β-D-thiogalactopyranoside (IPTG).
   6331..6408    -  promoter       lacI promoter: lacI
   6416..6695    -  CDS            TcR (fragment): tetracycline efflux protein; tet; confers resistance to tetracycline
   6721..2       +  promoter       T7 promoter (across the origin): promoter for bacteriophage T7 RNA polymerase
>Addgene plasmid #185907 | pHPSE-P6 | addgene full sequence | sequence record 368368 | Addgene NGS Result
GGGGAATTGTGAGCGGATAACAATTCCCCTCTAGAAATAATTTTGTTTAACTTTAAGAAGGAGATATACC
ATGGGCAGCAGCCATCACCATCATCACCACAGCCAGGATCCGAATTCGAGCTCG
[222 nt withheld, positions 125-346]
TAAAAGCTTGCGGCCGCATAATGCTTAAGTCGAACAGAAAGTAATCGTATTGTACACGGCCGCATAATCG
AAATTAATACGACTCACTATAGGGGAATTGTGAGCGGATAACAATTCCCCATCTTAGTATATTAGTTAAG
TATAAGAAGGAGATATACATATG
[1158 nt withheld, positions 510-1667]
TGATAACTCGAGTCTGGTAAAGAAACCGCTGCTGCGAAATTTGAACGCCAGCACATGGACTCGTCTACTA
GCGCAGCTTAATTAACCTAGGCTGCTGCCACCGCTGAGCAATAACTAGCATAACCCCTTGGGGCCTCTAA
ACGGGTCTTGAGGGGTTTTTTGCTGAAAGGAGGAACTATATCCGGATTGGCGAATGGG
[124 nt withheld, positions 1866-1989]
C
[91 nt withheld, positions 1991-2081]
A
[49 nt withheld, positions 2083-2131]
CCTTTGACGTTGGAGTCCACGTTCTTT
[37 nt withheld, positions 2159-2195]
ACCCTATCTCGGTCTATTCTTTTGATTTATAAGGGATTTTGCCGATTTCGGCCTATTGGTTAAAAAATGA
GCTGATTTAACAAAAATTTAACGCGAATTTTAACAAAATATTAACGTTTACAATTTCTGGCGGCACGATG
GCATGAGATTATCAAAAAGGATCTTCACCTAGATCCTTTTAAATTAAAAATGAAGTTTTAAATCAATCTA
AAGTATATATGAGTAAACTTGGTCTGACAGTTACCAATGCTTAATCAGTGAGGCACCTATCTCAGCGATC
TGTCTATTTCGTTCATCCATAGTTGCCTGACTCCCCGTCGTGTAGATAACTACGATACGGGAGGGCTTAC
CATCTGGCCCCAGTGCTGCAATGATACCGCGAGACCCACGCTCACCGGCTCCAGATTTATCAGCAATAAA
CCAGCCAGCCGGAAGGGCCGAGCGCAGAAGTGGTCCTGCAACTTTATCCGCCTCCATCCAGTCTATTAAT
TGTTGCCGGGAAGCTAGAGTAAGTAGTTCGCCAGTTAATAGTTTGCGCAACGTTGTTGCCATTGCTACAG
GCATCGTGGTGTCACGCTCGTCGTTTGGTATGGCTTCATTCAGCTCCGGTTCCCAACGATCAAGGCGAGT
TACATGATCCCCCATGTTGTGCAAAAAAGCGGTTAGCTCCTTCGGTCCTCCGATCGTTGTCAGAAGTAAG
TTGGCCGCAGTGTTATCACTCATGGTTATGGCAGCACTGCATAATTCTCTTACTGTCATGCCATCCGTAA
GATGCTTTTCTGTGACTGGTGAGTACTCAACCAAGTCATTCTGAGAATAGTGTATGCGGCGACCGAGTTG
CTCTTGCCCGGCGTCAATACGGGATAATACCGCGCCACATAGCAGAACTTTAAAAGTGCTCATCATTGGA
AAACGTTCTTCGGGGCGAAAACTCTCAAGGATCTTACCGCTGTTGAGATCCAGTTCGATGTAACCCACTC
GTGCACCCAACTGATCTTCAGCATCTTTTACTTTCACCAGCGTTTCTGGGTGAGCAAAAACAGGAAGGCA
AAATGCCGCAAAAAAGGGAATAAGGGCGACACGGAAATGTTGAATACTCATACTCTTCCTTTTTCAATCA
TGATTGAAGCATTTATCAGGGTTATTGTCTCATGAGCGGATACATATTTGAATGTATTTAGAAAAATAAA
CAAATAGGTCATGACCAAAATCCCTTAACGTGAGTTTTCGTTCCACTGAGCGTCAGACCCCGTAGAAAAG
ATCAAAGGATCTTCTTGAGATCCTTTTTTTCTGCGCGTAATCTGCTGCTTGCAAACAAAAAAACCACCGC
TACCAGCGGTGGTTTGTTTGCCGGATCAAGAGCTACCAACTCTTTTTCCGAAGGTAACTGGCTTCAGCAG
AGCGCAGATACCAAATACTGTCCTTCTAGTGTAGCCGTAGTTAGGCCACCACTTCAAGAACTCTGTAGCA
CCGCCTACATACCTCGCTCTGCTAATCCTGTTACCAGTGGCTGCTGCCAGTGGCGATAAGTCGTGTCTTA
CCGGGTTGGACTCAAGACGATAGTTACCGGATAAGGCGCAGCGGTCGGGCTGAACGGGGGGTTCGTGCAC
ACAGCCCAGCTTGGAGCGAACGACCTACACCGAACTGAGATACCTACAGCGTGAGCTATGAGAAAGCGCC
ACGCTTCCCGAAGGGAGAAAGGCGGACAGGTATCCGGTAAGCGGCAGGGTCGGAACAGGAGAGCGCACGA
GGGAGCTTCCAGGGGGAAACGCCTGGTATCTTTATAGTCCTGTCGGGTTTCGCCACCTCTGACTTGAGCG
TCGATTTTTGTGATGCTCGTCAGGGGGGCGGAGCCTATGGAAAAACGCCAGCAACGCGGCCTTTTTACGG
TTCCTGGCCTTTTGCTGGCCTTTTGCTCACATGTTCTTTCCTGCGTTATCCCCTGATTCTGTGGATAACC
GTATTACCGCCTTTGAGTGAGCTGATACCGCTCGCCGCAGCCGAACGACCGAGCGCAGCGAGTCAGTGAG
CGAGGAAGCGGAAGAGCGCCTGATGCGGTATTTTCTCCTTACGCATCTGTGCGGTATTTCACACCGCAAT
GGTGCACTCTCAGTACAATCTGCTCTGATGCCGCATAGTTAAGCCAGTATACACTCCGCTATCGCTACGT
GACTGGGTCATGGCTGCGCCCCGACACCCGCCAACACCCGCTGACGCGCCCTGACGGGCTTGTCTGCTCC
CGGCATCCGCTTACAGACAAGCTGTGACCGTCTCCGGGAGCTGCATGTGTCAGAGGTTTTCACCGTCATC
ACCGAAACGCGCGAGGCAGCTGCGGTAAAGCTCATCAGCGTGGTCGTGAAGCGATTCACAGATGTCTGCC
TGTTCATCCGCGTCCAGCTCGTTGAGTTTCTCCAGAAGCGTTAATGTCTGGCTTCTGATAAAGCGGGCCA
TGTTAAGGGCGGTTTTTTCCTGTTTGGTCACTGATGCCTCCGTGTAAGGGGGATTTCTGTTCATGGGGGT
AATGATACCGATGAAACGAGAGAGGATGCTCACGATACGGGTTACTGATGATGAACATGCCCGGTTACTG
GAACGTTGTGAGGGTAAACAACTGGCGGTATGGATGCGGCGGGACCAGAGAAAAATCACTCAGGGTCAAT
GCCAGCGCTTCGTTAATACAGATGTAGGTGTTCCACAGGGTAGCCAGCAGCATCCTGCGATGCAGATCCG
GAACATAATGGTGCAGGGCGCTGACTTCCGCGTTTCCAGACTTTACGAAACACGGAAACCGAAGACCATT
CATGTTGTTGCTCAGGTCGCAGACGTTTTGCAGCAGCAGTCGCTTCACGTTCGCTCGCGTATCGGTGATT
CATTCTGCTAACCAGTAAGGCAACCCCGCCAGCCTAGCCGGGTCCTCAACGACAGGAGCACGATCATGCT
AGTCATGCCCCGCGCCCACCGGAAGGAGCTGACTGGGTTGAAGGCTCTCAAGGGCATCGGTCGAGATCCC
GGTGCCTAATGAGTGAGCTAACTTACATTAATTGCGTTGCGCTCACTGCCCGCTTTCCAGTCGGGAAACC
TGTCGTGCCAGCTGCATTAATGAATCGGCCAACGCGCGGGGAGAGGCGGTTTGCGTATTGGGCGCCAGGG
TGGTTTTTCTTTTCACCAGTGAGACGGGCAACAGCTGATTGCCCTTCACCGCCTGGCCCTGAGAGAGTTG
CAGCAAGCGGTCCACGCTGGTTTGCCCCAGCAGGCGAAAATCCTGTTTGATGGTGGTTAACGGCGGGATA
TAACATGAGCTGTCTTCGGTATCGTCGTATCCCACTACCGAGATGTCCGCACCAACGCGCAGCCCGGACT
CGGTAATGGCGCGCATTGCGCCCAGCGCCATCTGATCGTTGGCAACCAGCATCGCAGTGGGAACGATGCC
CTCATTCAGCATTTGCATGGTTTGTTGAAAACCGGACATGGCACTCCAGTCGCCTTCCCGTTCCGCTATC
GGCTGAATTTGATTGCGAGTGAGATATTTATGCCAGCCAGCCAGACGCAGACGCGCCGAGACAGAACTTA
ATGGGCCCGCTAACAGCGCGATTTGCTGGTGACCCAATGCGACCAGATGCTCCACGCCCAGTCGCGTACC
GTCTTCATGGGAGAAAATAATACTGTTGATGGGTGTCTGGTCAGAGACATCAAGAAATAACGCCGGAACA
TTAGTGCAGGCAGCTTCCACAGCAATGGCATCCTGGTCATCCAGCGGATAGTTAATGATCAGCCCACTGA
CGCGTTGCGCGAGAAGATTGTGCACCGCCGCTTTACAGGCTTCGACGCCGCTTCGTTCTACCATCGACAC
CACCACGCTGGCACCCAGTTGATCGGCGCGAGATTTAATCGCCGCGACAATTTGCGACGGCGCGTGCAGG
GCCAGACTGGAGGTGGCAACGCCAATCAGCAACGACTGTTTGCCCGCCAGTTGTTGTGCCACGCGGTTGG
GAATGTAATTCAGCTCCGCCATCGCCGCTTCCACTTTTTCCCGCGTTTTCGCAGAAACGTGGCTGGCCTG
GTTCACCACGCGGGAAACGGTCTGATAAGAGACACCGGCATACTCTGCGACATCGTATAACGTTACTGGT
TTCACATTCACCACCCTGAATTGACTCTCTTCCGGGCGCTATCATGCCATACCGCGAAAGGTTTTGCGCC
ATTCGATGGTGTCCGGGATCTCGACGCTTTCCCTTATGCGACTCCTGCATTAGGAAGCAGCCCAGTAGTA
GGTTGAGGCCGTTGAGCACCGCCGCCGCAAGGAATGGTGCATGCAAGGAGATGGCGCCCAACAGTCCCCC
GGCCACGGGGCCTGCCACCATACCCACGCCGAAACAAGCGCTCATGAGCCCGAAGTGGCGAGCCCGATCT
TCCCCATCGGTGATGTCGGCGATATAGGCGCCAGCAACCGCACCTGTGGCGCCGGTGATGCCGGCCACGA
TGCGTCCGGCGTAGAGGATCGAGATCGATCTCGATCCCGCGAAATTAATACGACTCACTATA
